>Addgene plasmid #99742 | pGreenPuro-shRNA-Stx3S-C4 | addgene full sequence | sequence record 192883 | Addgene NGS Result
TTTTCCCAGTCACGACGTTGTAAAACGACGGCCAGTGCCAAGCTGACGCGTGTAGTCTTATGCAATACTC
TTGTAGTCTTGCAACATGGTAACGATGAGTTAGCAACATGCCTTACAAGGAGAGAAAAAGCACCGTGCAT
GCCGATTGGTGGAAGTAAGGTGGTACGATCGTGCCTTATTAGGAAGGCAACAGACGGGTCTGACATGGAT
TGGACGAACCACTGAATTGCCGCATTGCAGAGATATTGTATTTAAGTGCCTAGCTCGATACATAAACGGG
TCTCTCTGGTTAGACCAGATCTGAGCCTGGGAGCTCTCTGGCTAACTAGGGAACCCACTGCTTAAGCCTC
AATAAAGCTTGCCTTGAGTGCTTCAAGTAGTGTGTGCCCGTCTGTTGTGTGACTCTGGTAACTAGAGATC
CCTCAGACCCTTTTAGTCAGTGTGGAAAATCTCTAGCAGTGGCGCCCGAACAGGGACTTGAAAGCGAAAG
GGAAACCAGAGGAGCTCTCTCGACGCAGGACTCGGCTTGCTGAAGCGCGCACGGCAAGAGGCGAGGGGCG
GCGACTGGTGAGTACGCCAAAAATTTTGACTAGCGGAGGCTAGAAGGAGAGAGATGGGTGCGAGAGCGTC
AGTATTAAGCGGGGGAGAATTAGATCGCGATGGGAAAAAATTCGGTTAAGGCCAGGGGGAAAGAAAAAAT
ATAAATTAAAACATATAGTATGGGCAAGCAGGGAGCTAGAACGATTCGCAGTTAATCCTGGCCTGTTAGA
AACATCAGAAGGCTGTAGACAAATACTGGGACAGCTACAACCATCCCTTCAGACAGGATCAGAAGAACTT
AGATCATTATATAATACAGTAGCAACCCTCTATTGTGTGCATCAAAGGATAGAGATAAAAGACACCAAGG
AAGCTTTAGACAAGATAGAGGAAGAGCAAAACAAAAGTAAGACCACCGCACAGCAAGCGGCCGCTGATCT
TCAGACCTGGAGGAGGAGATATGAGGGACAATTGGAGAAGTGAATTATATAAATATAAAGTAGTAAAAAT
TGAACCATTAGGAGTAGCACCCACCAAGGCAAAGAGAAGAGTGGTGCAGAGAGAAAAAAGAGCAGTGGGA
ATAGGAGCTTTGTTCCTTGGGTTCTTGGGAGCAGCAGGAAGCACTATGGGCGCAGCGTCAATGACGCTGA
CGGTACAGGCCAGACAATTATTGTCTGGTATAGTGCAGCAGCAGAACAATTTGCTGAGGGCTATTGAGGC
GCAACAGCATCTGTTGCAACTCACAGTCTGGGGCATCAAGCAGCTCCAGGCAAGAATCCTGGCTGTGGAA
AGATACCTAAAGGATCAACAGCTCCTGGGGATTTGGGGTTGCTCTGGAAAACTCATTTGCACCACTGCTG
TGCCTTGGAATGCTAGTTGGAGTAATAAATCTCTGGAACAGATTTGGAATCACACGACCTGGATGGAGTG
GGACAGAGAAATTAACAATTACACAAGCTTAATACACTCCTTAATTGAAGAATCGCAAAACCAGCAAGAA
AAGAATGAACAAGAATTATTGGAATTAGATAAATGGGCAAGTTTGTGGAATTGGTTTAACATAACAAATT
GGCTGTGGTATATAAAATTATTCATAATGATAGTAGGAGGCTTGGTAGGTTTAAGAATAGTTTTTGCTGT
ACTTTCTATAGTGAATAGAGTTAGGCAGGGATATTCACCATTATCGTTTCAGACCCACCTCCCAACCCCG
AGGGGACCCGACAGGCCCGAAGGAATAGAAGAAGAAGGTGGAGAGAGAGACAGAGACAGATCCATTCGAT
TAGTGAACGGATCTCGACGGTATCGGTTAACTTTTAAAAGAAAAGGGGGGATTGGGGGGTACAGTGCAGG
GGAAAGAATAGTAGACATAATAGCAACAGACATACAAACTAAAGAATTACAAAAACAAATTACAAAATTC
AAAATTTTATCGATACTAGTAAGGATCTGCGATCGCTCCGGTGCCCGTCAGTGGGCAGAGCGCACATCGC
CCACAGTCCCCGAGAAGTTGGGGGGAGGGGTCGGCAATTGAACGGGTGCCTAGAGAAGGTGGCGCGGGGT
AAACTGGGAAAGTGATGTCGTGTACTGGCTCCGCCTTTTTCCCGAGGGTGGGGGAGAACCGTATATAAGT
GCAGTAGTCGCCGTGAACGTTCTTTTTCGCAACGGGTTTGCCGCCAGAACACAGCTGAAGCTTCGAGGGG
CTCGCATCTCTCCTTCACGCGCCCGCCGCCCTACCTGAGGCCGCCATCCACGCCGGTTGAGTCGCGTTCT
GCCGCCTCCCGCCTGTGGTGCCTCCTGAACTGCGTCCGCCGTCTAGGTAAGTTTAAAGCTCAGGTCGAGA
CCGGGCCTTTGTCCGGCGCTCCCTTGGAGCCTACCTAGACTCAGCCGGCTCTCCACGCTTTGCCTGACCC
TGCTTGCTCAACTCTACGTCTTTGTTTCGTTTTCTGTTCTGCGCCGTTACAGATCCAAGCTGTGACCGGC
GCCTACTCTAGACGCCACCATGGAGAGCGACGAGAGCGGCCTGCCCGCCATGGAGATCGAGTGCCGCATC
ACCGGCACCCTGAACGGCGTGGAGTTCGAGCTGGTGGGCGGCGGAGAGGGCACCCCCAAGCAGGGCCGCA
TGACCAACAAGATGAAGAGCACCAAAGGCGCCCTGACCTTCAGCCCCTACCTGCTGAGCCACGTGATGGG
CTACGGCTTCTACCACTTCGGCACCTACCCCAGCGGCTACGAGAACCCCTTCCTGCACGCCATCAACAAC
GGCGGCTACACCAACACCCGCATCGAGAAGTACGAGGACGGCGGCGTGCTGCACGTGAGCTTCAGCTACC
GCTACGAGGCCGGCCGCGTGATCGGCGACTTCAAGGTGGTGGGCACCGGCTTCCCCGAGGACAGCGTGAT
CTTCACCGACAAGATCATCCGCAGCAACGCCACCGTGGAGCACCTGCACCCCATGGGCGATAACGTGCTG
GTGGGCAGCTTCGCCCGCACCTTCAGCCTGCGCGACGGCGGCTACTACAGCTTCGTGGTGGACAGCCACA
TGCACTTCAAGAGCGCCATCCACCCCAGCATCCTGCAGAACGGGGGCCCCATGTTCGCCTTCCGCCGCGT
GGAGGAGCTGCACAGCAACACCGAGCTGGGCATCGTGGAGTACCAGCACGCCTTCAAGACCCCCATCGCC
TTCGCCAGATCCCGCGCTCAGTCGTCCAATTCTGCCGTGGACGGCACCGCCGGACCCGGCTCCACCGGAT
CTCGCGAGGGCAGAGGAAGTCTTCTAACATGCGGTGACGTGGAGGAGAATCCCGGCCCTATGACCGAGTA
CAAGCCCACGGTGCGCCTCGCCACCCGCGACGACGTCCCCAGGGCCGTACGCACCCTCGCCGCCGCGTTC
GCCGACTACCCCGCCACGCGCCACACCGTCGATCCGGACCGCCACATCGAGCGGGTCACCGAGCTGCAAG
AACTCTTCCTCACGCGCGTCGGGCTCGACATCGGCAAGGTGTGGGTCGCGGACGACGGCGCCGCGGTGGC
GGTCTGGACCACGCCGGAGAGCGTCGAAGCGGGGGCGGTGTTCGCCGAGATCGGCCCGCGCATGGCCGAG
TTGAGCGGTTCCCGGCTGGCCGCGCAGCAACAGATGGAAGGCCTCCTGGCGCCGCACCGGCCCAAGGAGC
CCGCGTGGTTCCTGGCCACCGTCGGCGTCTCGCCCGACCACCAGGGCAAGGGTCTGGGCAGCGCCGTCGT
GCTCCCCGGAGTGGAGGCGGCCGAGCGCGCCGGGGTGCCCGCCTTCCTGGAGACCTCCGCGCCCCGCAAC
CTCCCCTTCTACGAGCGGCTCGGCTTCACCGTCACCGCCGACGTCGAGGTGCCCGAAGGACCGCGCACCT
GGTGCATGACCCGCAAGCCCGGTGCCTGAAATCAACCTCTGGATTACAAAATTTGTGAAAGATTGACTGG
TATTCTTAACTATGTTGCTCCTTTTACGCTATGTGGATACGCTGCTTTAATGCCTTTGTATCATGCTATT
GCTTCCCGTATGGCTTTCATTTTCTCCTCCTTGTATAAATCCTGGTTGCTGTCTCTTTATGAGGAGTTGT
GGCCCGTTGTCAGGCAACGTGGCGTGGTGTGCACTGTGTTTGCTGACGCAACCCCCACTGGTTGGGGCAT
TGCCACCACCTGTCAGCTCCTTTCCGGGACTTTCGCTTTCCCCCTCCCTATTGCCACGGCGGAACTCATC
GCCGCCTGCCTTGCCCGCTGCTGGACAGGGGCTCGGCTGTTGGGCACTGACAATTCCGTGGTGTTGTCGG
GGAAATCATCGTCCTTTCCTTGGCTGCTCGCCTGTGTTGCCACCTGGATTCTGCGCGGGACGTCCTTCTG
CTACGTCCCTTCGGCCCTCAATCCAGCGGACCTTCCTTCCCGCGGCCTGCTGCCGGCTCTGCGGCCTCTT
CCGCGTCTCCGCCTTCGCCCTCAGACGAGTCGGATCTCCCTTTGGGCCGCCTCCCCGCCTGGTACCTTTA
AGACCAATGACTTACAAGGCAGCTGTAGATCTTAGCCACTTTTTAAAAGAAAAGGGGGGACTGGAAGGGC
TAATTCACTCCCAACGATGTCAAGAATTGGAACGCTGACGTCATCAACCCGCTCCAAGGAATCGCGGGCC
CAGTGTCACTAGGCGGGAACACCCAGCGCGCGTGCGCCCTGGCAGGAAGATGGCTGTGAGGGACAGGGGA
GTGGCGCCCTGCAATATTTGCATGTCGCTATGTGTTCTGGGAAATCACCATAAACGTGAAATGTCTTTGG
ATTTGGGAATCTTATAAGTTCTGTATGAGACCACTTGGATCCGGAAGAAACTGATTTCACTCCCTCGAGG
GAGTGAAATCAGTTTCTTCCTTTTTGAATTCTTCGATTCTGCTTTTTGCTTCTACTGGGTCTCTCTGGTT
AGACCAGATCTGAGCCTGGGAGCTCTCTGGCTAACTAGGGAACCCACTGCTTAAGCCTCAATAAAGCTTG
CCTTGAGTGCTTCAAGTAGTGTGTGCCCGTCTGTTGTGTGACTCTGGTAACTAGAGATCCCTCAGACCCT
TTCAGTCAGTGTGGAAAATCTCTAGCAGTAGTAGTTCATGTCATCTTATTATTCAGTATTTATAACTTGC
AAAGAAATGAATATCAGAGAGTGAGAGGAACTTGTTTATTGCAGCTTATAATGGTTACAAATAAAGCAAT
AGCATCACAAATTTCACAAATAAAGCATTTTTTTCACTGCATTCTAGTTGTGGTTTGTCCAAACTCATCA
ATGTATCTTATCATGTCTGGCTCTAGCTATCCCGCCCCTAACTCCGCCCATCCCGCCCCTAACTCCGCCC
AGTTCCGCCCATTCTCCGCCCCATGGCTGACTAATTTTTTTTATTTATGCAGAGGCCGAGGCCGCCTCGG
CCTCTGAGCTATTCCAGAAGTAGTGAGGAGGCTTTTTTGGAGGCCTAGACTTTTGCAGAGACCAAATTCG
TAATCATGTCATAGCTGTTTCCTGTGTGAAATTGTTATCCGCTCACAATTCCACACAACATACGAGCCGG
AAGCATAAAGTGTAAAGCCTGGGGTGCCTAATGAGTGAGCTAACTCACATTAATTGCGTTGCGCTCACTG
CCCGCTTTCCAGTCGGGAAACCTGTCGTGCCAGCTGCATTAATGAATCGGCCAACGCGCGGGGAGAGGCG
GTTTGCGTATTGGGCGCTCTTCCGCTTCCTCGCTCACTGACTCGCTGCGCTCGGTCGTTCGGCTGCGGCG
AGCGGTATCAGCTCACTCAAAGGCGGTAATACGGTTATCCACAGAATCAGGGGATAACGCAGGAAAGAAC
ATGTGAGCAAAAGGCCAGCAAAAGGCCAGGAACCGTAAAAAGGCCGCGTTGCTGGCGTTTTTCCATAGGC
TCCGCCCCCCTGACGAGCATCACAAAAATCGACGCTCAAGTCAGAGGTGGCGAAACCCGACAGGACTATA
AAGATACCAGGCGTTTCCCCCTGGAAGCTCCCTCGTGCGCTCTCCTGTTCCGACCCTGCCGCTTACCGGA
TACCTGTCCGCCTTTCTCCCTTCGGGAAGCGTGGCGCTTTCTCATAGCTCACGCTGTAGGTATCTCAGTT
CGGTGTAGGTCGTTCGCTCCAAGCTGGGCTGTGTGCACGAACCCCCCGTTCAGCCCGACCGCTGCGCCTT
ATCCGGTAACTATCGTCTTGAGTCCAACCCGGTAAGACACGACTTATCGCCACTGGCAGCAGCCACTGGT
AACAGGATTAGCAGAGCGAGGTATGTAGGCGGTGCTACAGAGTTCTTGAAGTGGTGGCCTAACTACGGCT
ACACTAGAAGAACAGTATTTGGTATCTGCGCTCTGCTGAAGCCAGTTACCTTCGGAAAAAGAGTTGGTAG
CTCTTGATCCGGCAAACAAACCACCGCTGGTAGCGGTGGTTTTTTTGTTTGCAAGCAGCAGATTACGCGC
AGAAAAAAAGGATCTCAAGAAGATCCTTTGATCTTTTCTACGGGGTCTGACGCTCAGTGGAACGAAAACT
CACGTTAAGGGATTTTGGTCATGAGATTATCAAAAAGGATCTTCACCTAGATCCTTTTAAATTAAAAATG
AAGTTTTAAATCAATCTAAAGTATATATGAGTAAACTTGGTCTGACAGTTACCAATGCTTAATCAGTGAG
GCACCTATCTCAGCGATCTGTCTATTTCGTTCATCCATAGTTGCCTGACTCCCCGTCGTGTAGATAACTA
CGATACGGGAGGGCTTACCATCTGGCCCCAGTGCTGCAATGATACCGCGAGACCCACGCTCACCGGCTCC
AGATTTATCAGCAATAAACCAGCCAGCCGGAAGGGCCGAGCGCAGAAGTGGTCCTGCAACTTTATCCGCC
TCCATCCAGTCTATTAATTGTTGCCGGGAAGCTAGAGTAAGTAGTTCGCCAGTTAATAGTTTGCGCAACG
TTGTTGCCATTGCTACAGGCATCGTGGTGTCACGCTCGTCGTTTGGTATGGCTTCATTCAGCTCCGGTTC
CCAACGATCAAGGCGAGTTACATGATCCCCCATGTTGTGCAAAAAAGCGGTTAGCTCCTTCGGTCCTCCG
ATCGTTGTCAGAAGTAAGTTGGCCGCAGTGTTATCACTCATGGTTATGGCAGCACTGCATAATTCTCTTA
CTGTCATGCCATCCGTAAGATGCTTTTCTGTGACTGGTGAGTACTCAACCAAGTCATTCTGAGAATAGTG
TATGCGGCGACCGAGTTGCTCTTGCCCGGCGTCAATACGGGATAATACCGCGCCACATAGCAGAACTTTA
AAAGTGCTCATCATTGGAAAACGTTCTTCGGGGCGAAAACTCTCAAGGATCTTACCGCTGTTGAGATCCA
GTTCGATGTAACCCACTCGTGCACCCAACTGATCTTCAGCATCTTTTACTTTCACCAGCGTTTCTGGGTG
AGCAAAAACAGGAAGGCAAAATGCCGCAAAAAAGGGAATAAGGGCGACACGGAAATGTTGAATACTCATA
CTCTTCCTTTTTCAATATTATTGAAGCATTTATCAGGGTTATTGTCTCATGAGCGGATACATATTTGAAT
GTATTTAGAAAAATAAACAAATAGGGGTTCCGCGCACATTTCCCCGAAAAGTGCCACCTGACGTCTAAGA
AACCATTATTATCATGACATTAACCTATAAAAATAGGCGTATCACGAGGCCCTTTCGTCTCGCGCGTTTC
GGTGATGACGGTGAAAACCTCTGACACATGCAGCTCCCGGAGACGGTCACAGCTTGTCTGTAAGCGGATG
CCGGGAGCAGACAAGCCCGTCAGGGCGCGTCAGCGGGTGTTGGCGGGTGTCGGGGCTGGCTTAACTATGC
GGCATCAGAGCAGATTGTACTGAGAGTGCACCATATGCGGTGTGAAATACCGCACAGATGCGTAAGGAGA
AAATACCGCATCAGGCGCCATTCGCCATTCAGGCTGCGCAACTGTTGGGAAGGGCGATCGGTGCGGGCCT
CTTCGCTATTACGCCAGCTGGCGAAAGGGGGATGTGCTGCAAGGCGATTAAGTTGGGTAACGCCAGGG
Features (pLannotate 1.2.2; 27 found; start..end, strand, type, name):
     51..277     +  promoter       RSV promoter: Rous sarcoma virus enhancer/promoter
    278..458     +  LTR            5' LTR (truncated): truncated 5' long terminal repeat (LTR) from HIV-1
    505..630     +  misc_feature   HIV-1 Ψ: packaging signal of human immunodeficiency virus type 1
    614..977     +  CDS            HIV-1 gag (fragment): gag protein from human immunodeficiency virus 1; gag
   1123..1356    +  misc_feature   RRE: The Rev response element (RRE) of HIV-1 allows for Rev-dependent mRNA export from the nucleus to the cytoplasm.
   1733..1833    +  CDS            Rev (fragment): human immunodeficiency virus 1 (HIV-1) Rev protein; rev; enhances nuclear export of unspliced and incompletely spliced viral mRNAs
   1852..1968    +  misc_feature   cPPT/CTS: central polypurine tract and central termination sequence of HIV-1
   2013..2224    +  promoter       EF-1α core promoter: core promoter for human elongation factor EF-1α
   2237..2505    +  LTR            5' LTR (truncated): truncated 5' long terminal repeat (LTR) from human T-cell leukemia virus (HTLV) type 1
   2562..3226    +  CDS            CopGFP (fragment): green fluorescent protein 2 from Pontellina plumata, also known as ppluGFP2 (Shagin et al., 2004)
   3350..3949    +  CDS            PuroR: puromycin N-acetyltransferase; pac from Streptomyces alboniger; confers resistance to puromycin
   3950..4538    +  misc_feature   WPRE: woodchuck hepatitis virus posttranscriptional regulatory element
   4533..4637    +  CDS            nef (fragment): NEF_SIVS4 - Experimental evidence at protein level: Swiss-Prot protein existence level 1. Interferes with TCR signaling from the cell membrane. Interacts with CD247/TCRZ (TCR zeta chain) and exert potent down- regulation of cell surface TCR/CD3 complexes. From Simian immunodeficiency virus (isolate F236/smH4) (SIV-sm) (Simian immunodeficiency virus sooty mangabey monkey).
   4650..4864    +  promoter       H1 promoter: human H1 RNA promoter
   4957..5137    +  LTR            5' LTR (truncated): truncated 5' long terminal repeat (LTR) from HIV-1
   5209..5330    +  polyA_signal   SV40 poly(A) signal: SV40 polyadenylation signal
   5370..5505    +  rep_origin     SV40 ori: SV40 origin of replication
   5562..5578    -  protein_bind   lac operator: The lac repressor binds to the lac operator to inhibit transcription in E. coli. This inhibition can be relieved by adding lactose or isopropyl-β-D-thiogalactopyranoside (IPTG). lac repressor encoded by lacI
   5586..5616    -  promoter       lac promoter: promoter for the E. coli lac operon
   5631..5652    -  protein_bind   CAP binding site: CAP binding activates transcription in the presence of cAMP. E. coli catabolite activator protein
   5665..5757    -  CDS            lacI (fragment): lac repressor; lacI; The lac repressor binds to the lac operator to inhibit transcription in E. coli. This inhibition can be relieved by adding lactose or isopropyl-β-D-thiogalactopyranoside (IPTG).
   5940..6528    -  rep_origin     ori: high-copy-number ColE1/pMB1/pBR322/pUC origin of replication
   6699..7559    -  CDS            AmpR: β-lactamase; bla; confers resistance to ampicillin, carbenicillin, and related antibiotics
   7560..7664    -  promoter       AmpR promoter: bla
   7759..7794    +  CDS            rop (fragment): Rop protein, which maintains plasmids at low copy number; rop
   7896..7995    +  misc_feature   bom (fragment): basis of mobility region from pBR322
   8001..37      -  CDS            lacZα (fragment) (across the origin): LacZα fragment of β-galactosidase; lacZ fragment
