[The description below was written by a language model from this plasmid's Addgene catalogue record and pLannotate feature annotations shown in this document.]
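Description:
pGreenPuro-shRNA-Stx3S-C4 is a third-generation HIV-1-based lentiviral RNAi vector built on the pGreenPuro backbone, designed to knock down human Stx3S (the soluble form of syntaxin 3, per the associated publication title) while marking transduced cells with green fluorescence. It is propagated in E. coli through a high-copy ColE1/pUC-type origin with ampicillin resistance. The catalogue lists a total size of 7,882 bp, whereas the sequenced record used for annotation is 8,118 nt; the record does not explain this difference.

The viral genome is transcribed in packaging cells from an RSV promoter fused to a truncated 5' LTR, an arrangement that removes the need for Tat, and it carries the Ψ packaging signal, the RRE for Rev-dependent nuclear export, and the cPPT/CTS element, which aids nuclear import. Internally, an EF-1α core promoter joined to an HTLV-1 LTR fragment drives CopGFP followed by the puromycin N-acetyltransferase gene, so both fluorescence and puromycin selection are available. The short gap between the two coding regions is unannotated, so how they are linked is not stated. A WPRE downstream enhances transcript expression. The shRNA cassette, cloned between BamHI and EcoRI sites, sits under the human H1 RNA polymerase III promoter. This cassette lies just upstream of the truncated 3' LTR region, a position from which it would be expected to be copied during reverse transcription. An SV40 polyadenylation signal and SV40 origin follow the 3' LTR. The construct is suited to transient or stable depletion of Stx3S in human cells, with transduced populations tracked or enriched by GFP or puromycin.
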