Addgene plasmid #99742: pGreenPuro-shRNA-Stx3S-C4
Purpose: 3rd generation lentiviral vector expresses shRNA against human Stx3S with a GFP reporter.
Depositing lab: Thomas Weimbs. Depositing organization: University of California, Santa Barbara. Publication: Soluble syntaxin 3 functions as a transcriptional regulator. Giovannone AJ, Winterstein C, Bhattaram P, Reales E, Low SH, Baggs JE, Xu M, Lalli MA, Hogenesch JB, Weimbs T. J Biol Chem. 2018 Apr 13;293(15):5478-5491. doi: 10.1074/jbc.RA117.000874. Epub 2018 Feb 23. PubMed 29475951.
Backbone
  Vector backbone: pGreenPuro
  Backbone manufacturer: System Biosciences Inc.
  Backbone size w/o insert (bp): 7861
  Total vector size (bp): 7882
  Vector type: Mammalian Expression, Lentiviral, RNAi
  Selectable markers: Puromycin ; CopGFP
Growth in bacteria
  Bacterial resistance: Ampicillin, 100 μg/mL
  Growth temperature: 37°C
  Growth strain: NEB Stable
  Copy number: Unknown
Gene/Insert
  Gene/Insert name: shRNA against Stx3S
  gRNA/shRNA sequence: ggaagaaactgatttcactcc
  Species: H. sapiens (human)
  Promoter: H1
  Cloning method: Restriction Enzyme; 5′ cloning site BamHI (not destroyed); 3′ cloning site EcoRI (not destroyed)
  Sequencing primers: 5′ AATGTCTTTGGATTTGGGAATCTTAT; 3′ TGGTCTAACCAGAGAGACCCAGTA
Terms and licenses: Academic/Nonprofit Terms; Industry Terms: Not Available to Industry
How to cite: pGreenPuro-shRNA-Stx3S-C4 was a gift from Thomas Weimbs (Addgene plasmid # 99742 ; http://n2t.net/addgene:99742 ; RRID:Addgene_99742)
